Addgene plasmid #233304: Ubi:mTb-ccdb + mcherry
Purpose: GATEWAY compatible vector with a soybean Ubiquitin (GmUbi) promoter driving in frame epitope fusion of miniTurbo-ID paired with ccdb selection toxin and mCherry marker
Depositing lab: Thomas Baum. Depositing organization: Iowa State University.
Backbone
  Vector backbone: pICH75322
  Vector type: Gateway destination
Growth in bacteria
  Bacterial resistance: Chloramphenicol and Tetracycline, 25 & 10 μg/mL
  Growth temperature: 37°C
  Growth strain: ccdB Survival
  Copy number: High Copy
Gene/Insert
  Gene/Insert name: Ubi:mTb-ccdb + mcherry
  Species: Other
  Tag / fusion protein: miniTurbo-ID (N terminal on insert)
  Cloning method: Gateway Cloning
Terms and licenses: Academic/Nonprofit Terms; Industry Terms: Not Available to Industry
Depositor comments: This plasmid contains the Gateway technology from Invitrogen; Invitrogen requires purchasing of Gateway Clonase for carrying out the Gateway recombinational cloning reaction http://www.invitrogen.comPlease note that the full plasmid sequence is provided as a reference only, and may not match the exact sequence of the plasmid.
How to cite: Ubi:mTb-ccdb + mcherry was a gift from Thomas Baum (Addgene plasmid # 233304 ; http://n2t.net/addgene:233304 ; RRID:Addgene_233304)
