[The description below was written by a language model from this plasmid's Addgene catalogue record and pLannotate feature annotations shown in this document.]
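Description:
Ubi:mTb-ccdb + mcherry is a Gateway destination vector built on the pICH75322 backbone, a T-DNA binary plasmid for Agrobacterium-mediated delivery into plant cells. The backbone carries a high-copy ColE1/pUC-type origin for E. coli and the pVS1 replicon (oriV, RepA and the StaA stability protein) for maintenance in Agrobacterium. Backbone selection is by a tetracycline efflux gene with its own promoter; only small remnants of a kanamycin resistance gene and an incP oriV are annotated. Because the Gateway cassette encodes the CcdB gyrase toxin, the empty vector must be propagated in a ccdB-tolerant strain, and it is selected with both chloramphenicol and tetracycline.

Between the left and right T-DNA border repeats sit two expression units. In the first, the catalogue entry states that a soybean ubiquitin (GmUbi) promoter drives miniTurbo; this promoter is not annotated in the feature table but presumably occupies the unannotated region between the left border and the BirA-derived coding sequence, which corresponds to the miniTurbo biotin ligase. It is followed by attR1, a chloramphenicol resistance gene, a ccdA fragment, ccdB and attR2, then a pea rbcS-E9 terminator. An LR reaction with an entry clone replaces the CmR/ccdB cassette with a gene of interest, producing an in-frame fusion carrying miniTurbo at its N terminus, while ccdB counterselects non-recombined plasmid. The second unit expresses mCherry with a NOS terminator; the upstream sequence matches cassava vein mosaic virus, suggesting a CsVMV promoter, though the record does not state this. mCherry serves as a visual marker of transformed tissue. The design suits proximity-dependent biotin labelling to identify proteins near a chosen bait in plant cells.
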