Features (pLannotate 1.2.2; 22 found; start..end, strand, type, name):
    546..704     +  CDS            ccdA (fragment): CCDA_ECO57 - Also known as H, letA. Experimental evidence at protein level: Swiss-Prot protein existence level 1. Antitoxin component of a type II toxin-antitoxin (TA) system which inhibits the post-segregational killing (PSK) of plasmid-free cells, also referred to as a plasmid addiction system. Binds to and blocks the activity of CcdB; will also remove bound CcdB protein from the CcdB-GyrA complex by forming a CcdA-CcdB complex, a process termed rejuvenation. Functions as a transcriptional corepressor for the ccdAB operon, repression also requires CcdB (By similarity). From Escherichia coli
    709..1011    +  CDS            ccdB: CCDB_ECOLI - Also known as G, letB, letD. Experimental evidence at protein level: Swiss-Prot protein existence level 1. Toxic component of a type II toxin-antitoxin (TA) system, functioning in plasmid maintainence. Responsible for the post- segregational killing (PSK) of plasmid-free cells, also referred to as a plasmid addiction system. Half-life of over 2 hours. Cell killing by CcdB is accompanied by filamentation, defects in chromosome and plasmid segregation, defects in cell division, formation of anucleate cells, decreased DNA synthesis and plasmid loss. Interferes with the activity of DN
   1055..1179    -  protein_bind   attR2: mutant version of attR; recombination site for the Gateway® LR reaction LR Clonase™
   1193..1447    +  terminator     E9 terminator (fragment): terminator and polyadenylation signal from the pea rbcS-E9 gene
   1442..1741    +  CDS            IBMP_CSVMV (fragment): Protein inferred from homology: Swiss-Prot protein existence level 3. Enhances the translation of downstream ORFs on polycistronic mRNAs derived from cassava vein mosaic virus. From Cassava vein mosaic virus (CsVMV).
   1985..2692    +  CDS            mCherry: mCherry is a basic (constitutively fluorescent) red fluorescent protein published in 2004, derived from Discosoma sp.. It is reported to be a very rapidly-maturing monomer with low acid sensitivity.
   2704..2956    +  terminator     NOS terminator: nopaline synthase terminator and poly(A) signal
   3011..3035    +  misc_feature   RB T-DNA repeat: right border repeat from nopaline C58 T-DNA
   3158..3746    -  rep_origin     ori: high-copy-number ColE1/pMB1/pBR322/pUC origin of replication
   3917..3945    -  CDS            KanR (fragment): aminoglycoside phosphotransferase; aphA-3; confers resistance to kanamycin
   4138..5328    -  CDS            TcR: tetracycline efflux protein; tet; confers resistance to tetracycline
   5376..5404    -  promoter       tet promoter: E. coli promoter for tetracycline efflux protein gene
   5431..5491    -  rep_origin     oriV (fragment): incP origin of replication
   5697..5891    -  rep_origin     pVS1 oriV: origin of replication for the Pseudomonas plasmid pVS1 (Heeb et al., 2000)
   5957..7030    -  CDS            pVS1 RepA: replication protein from the Pseudomonas plasmid pVS1 (Heeb et al., 2000)
   7459..8088    -  CDS            pVS1 StaA: stability protein from the Pseudomonas plasmid pVS1 (Heeb et al., 2000)
   8352..8376    +  misc_feature   LB T-DNA repeat: left border repeat from nopaline C58 T-DNA
   9440..10210   +  CDS            birA (fragment): BIRA_ECOLI - Also known as bioR, dhbB. Experimental evidence at protein level: Swiss-Prot protein existence level 1. Acts both as a biotin--[acetyl-CoA-carboxylase] ligase and a biotin-operon repressor. In the presence of ATP, BirA activates biotin to form the BirA-biotinyl-5'-adenylate (BirA-bio-5'-AMP or holoBirA) complex. HoloBirA can either transfer the biotinyl moiety to the biotin carboxyl carrier protein (BCCP) subunit of acetyl-CoA carboxylase, or bind to the biotin operator site and inhibit transcription of the operon. From Escherichia coli (strain K12).
  10277..10401   +  protein_bind   attR1: mutant version of attR; recombination site for the Gateway® LR reaction LR Clonase™
  10426..10456   +  promoter       lac UV5 promoter: E. coli lac promoter with an "up" mutation
  10480..10509   +  promoter       cat promoter (fragment): promoter of the E. coli cat gene encoding chloramphenicol acetyltransferase
  10510..367     +  CDS            CmR (across the origin): chloramphenicol acetyltransferase; cat; confers resistance to chloramphenicol
>Addgene plasmid #233304 | Ubi:mTb-ccdb + mcherry | addgene full sequence | sequence record 464382 | Addgene NGS Result
AACTGAAACGTTTTCATCGCTCTGGAGTGAATACCACGACGATTTCCGGCAGTTTCTACACATATATTCG
CAAGATGTGGCGTGTTACGGTGAAAACCTGGCCTATTTCCCTAAAGGGTTTATTGAGAATATGTTTTTCG
TCTCAGCCAATCCCTGGGTGAGTTTCACCAGTTTTGATTTAAACGTGGCCAATATGGACAACTTCTTCGC
CCCCGTTTTCACCATGGGCAAATATTATACGCAAGGCGACAAGGTGCTGATGCCGCTGGCGATTCAGGTT
CATCATGCCGTTTGTGATGGCTTCCATGTCGGCAGAATGCTTAATGAATTACAACAGTACTGCGATGAGT
GGCAGGGCGGGGCGTAAACGCGTGGATCCGGCTTACTAAAAGCCAGATAACAGTATGCGTATTTGCGCGC
TGATTTTTGCGGTATAAGAATATATACTGATATGTATACCCGAAGTATGTCAAAAAGAGGTATGCTATGA
AGCAGCGTATTACAGTGACAGTTGACAGCGACAGCTATCAGTTGCTCAAGGCATATATGATGTCAATATC
TCCGGTCTGGTAAGCACAACCATGCAGAATGAAGCCCGTCGTCTGCGTGCCGAACGCTGGAAAGCGGAAA
ATCAGGAAGGGATGGCTGAGGTCGCCCGGTTTATTGAAATGAACGGCTCTTTTGCTGACGAGAACAGGGG
CTGGTGAAATGCAGTTTAAGGTTTACACCTATAAAAGAGAGAGCCGTTATCGTCTGTTTGTGGATGTACA
GAGTGATATTATTGACACGCCCGGGCGACGGATGGTGATCCCCCTGGCCAGTGCACGTCTGCTGTCAGAT
AAAGTCTCCCGTGAACTTTACCCGGTGGTGCATATCGGGGATGAAAGCTGGCGCATGATGACCACCGATA
TGGCCAGTGTGCCGGTCTCCGTTATCGGGGAAGAAGTGGCTGATCTCAGCCACCGCGAAAATGACATCAA
AAACGCCATTAACCTGATGTTCTGGGGAATATAAATGTCAGGCTCCCTTATACACAGCCAGTCTGCAGGT
CGACCATAGTGACTGGATATGTTGTGTTTTACAGTATTATGTAGTCTGTTTTTTATGCAAAATCTAATTT
AATATATTGATATTTATATCATTTTACGTTTCTCGTTCAGCTTTCTTGTACAAAGTGGTCCTAGGTGATT
CGGTTCGAGTATTATGGCATTGGGAAAACTGTTTTTCTTGTACCATTTGTTGTGCTTGTAATTTACTGTG
TTTTTTATTCGGTTTTCGCTATCGAACTGTGAAATGGAAATGGATGGAGAAGAGTTAATGAATGATATGG
TCCTTTTGTTCATTCTCAAATTAATATTATTTGTTTTTTCTCTTATTTGTTGTGTGTTGAATTTGAAATT
ATAAGAGATATGCAAACATTTTGTTTTGAGTAAAAATGTGTCAAATCAAGGTTCCAGAAGGTAATTATCC
AAGATGTAGCATCAAGAATCCAATGTTTACGGGAAAAACTATGGAAGTATTATGTGAGCTCAGCAAGAAG
CAGATCAATATGCGGCACATATGCAACCTATGTTCAAAAATGAAGAATGTACAGATACAAGATCCTATAC
TGCCAGAATACGAAGAAGAATACGTAGAAATTGAAAAAGAAGAACCAGGCGAAGAAAAGAATCTTGAAGA
CGTAAGCACTGACGACAACAATGAAAAGAAGAAGATAAGGTCGGTGATTGTGAAAGAGACATAGAGGACA
CATGTAAGGTGGAAAATGTAAGGGCGGAAAGTAACCTTATCACAAAGGAATCTTATCCCCCACTACTTAT
CCTTTTATATTTTTCCGTGTCATTTTTGCCCTTGAGTTTTCCTATATAAGGAACCAAGTTCGGCATTTGT
GAAAACAAGAAAAAATTTGGTGTAAGCTATTTTCTTTGAAGTACTGAGGATACAACTTCAGAGAAATTTG
TAAGTTTGTGATCCGCAAACAAAAATGGTGAGCAAGGGCGAGGAGGATAACATGGCCATCATCAAGGAGT
TCATGCGCTTCAAGGTGCACATGGAGGGCTCCGTGAACGGCCACGAGTTCGAGATCGAGGGCGAGGGCGA
GGGCCGCCCCTACGAGGGCACCCAGACCGCCAAGCTGAAGGTGACCAAGGGTGGCCCCCTGCCCTTCGCC
TGGGACATCCTGTCCCCTCAGTTCATGTACGGCTCCAAGGCCTACGTGAAGCACCCCGCCGACATCCCCG
ACTACTTGAAGCTGTCCTTCCCCGAGGGCTTCAAGTGGGAGCGCGTGATGAACTTCGAGGACGGCGGCGT
GGTGACCGTGACCCAGGACTCCTCCCTGCAGGACGGCGAGTTCATCTACAAGGTGAAGCTGCGCGGCACC
AACTTCCCCTCCGACGGCCCCGTAATGCAGAAGAAGACCATGGGCTGGGAGGCCTCCTCCGAGCGGATGT
ACCCCGAGGACGGCGCCCTGAAGGGCGAGATCAAGCAGAGGCTGAAGCTGAAGGACGGCGGCCACTACGA
CGCTGAGGTCAAGACCACCTACAAGGCCAAGAAGCCCGTGCAGCTGCCCGGCGCCTACAACGTCAACATC
AAGTTGGACATCACCTCCCACAACGAGGACTACACCATCGTGGAACAGTACGAACGCGCCGAGGGCCGCC
ACTCCACCGGCGGCATGGACGAGCTGTACAAGTGAGATGTGCAGATCGTTCAAACATTTGGCAATAAAGT
TTCTTAAGATTGAATCCTGTTGCCGGTCTTGCGATGATTATCATATAATTTCTGTTGAATTACGTTAAGC
ATGTAATAATTAACATGTAATGCATGACGTTATTTATGAGATGGGTTTTTATGATTAGAGTCCCGCAATT
ATACATTTAATACGCGATAGAAAACAAAATATAGCGCGCAAACTAGGATAAATTATCGCGCGCGGTGTCA
TCTATGTTACTAGATCCGATGATAAGCTGTCAAACATGAGGGACACGAAGTGGTTTAAACTATCAGTGTT
TGACAGGATATATTGGCGGGTAAACCTAAGAGAAAAGAGCGTTTATTAGAATAATCGGATATTTAAAAGG
GCGTGAAAAGGTTTATCCGTTCGTCCATTTGTATGTGCCAACCACAGGAACCGTAAAAAGGCCGCGTTGC
TGGCGTTTTTCCATAGGCTCCGCCCCCCTGACGAGCATCACAAAAATCGACGCTCAAGTCAGAGGTGGCG
AAACCCGACAGGACTATAAAGATACCAGGCGTTTCCCCCTGGAAGCTCCCTCGTGCGCTCTCCTGTTCCG
ACCCTGCCGCTTACCGGATACCTGTCCGCCTTTCTCCCTTCGGGAAGCGTGGCGCTTTCTCATAGCTCAC
GCTGTAGGTATCTCAGTTCGGTGTAGGTCGTTCGCTCCAAGCTGGGCTGTGTGCACGAACCCCCCGTTCA
GCCCGACCGCTGCGCCTTATCCGGTAACTATCGTCTTGAGTCCAACCCGGTAAGACACGACTTATCGCCA
CTGGCAGCAGCCACTGGTAACAGGATTAGCAGAGCGAGGTATGTAGGCGGTGCTACAGAGTTCTTGAAGT
GGTGGCCTAACTACGGCTACACTAGAAGGACAGTATTTGGTATCTGCGCTCTGCTGAAGCCAGTTACCTT
CGGAAAAAGAGTTGGTAGCTCTTGATCCGGCAAACAAACCACCGCTGGTAGCGGTGGTTTTTTTGTTTGC
AAGCAGCAGATTACGCGCAGAAAAAAAGGATCTCAAGAAGATCCTTTGATCTTTTCTACGGGGTCTGACG
CTCAGTGGAACGAAAACTCACGTTAAGGGATTTTGGTCATGAGATTATCAAAAAGGATCTTCACCTAGAT
CCTTTTAAATTAAAAATGAAGTTTTAAATCAATCTAAAGTATATATGAGTAAACTTGGTCTGACAGCTAA
AACAATTCATCCAGTAAAATATAATCGAATATTATGCGCACCCGTGGCCAGGACCCAACGCTGCCCGAGA
TGCGCCGCGTGCGGCTGCTGGAGATGGCGGACGCGATGGATATGTTCTGCCAAGGGTTGGTTTGCGCATT
CACAGTTCTCCGCAAGAATTGATTGGCTCCAATTCTTGGAGTGGTGAATCCGTTAGCGAGGTGCCGCCGG
CTTCCATTCAGGTCGAGGTGGCCCGGCTCCATGCACCGCGACGCAACGCGGGGAGGCAGACAAGGTATAG
GGCGGCGCCTACAATCCATGCCAACCCGTTCCATGTGCTCGCCGAGGCGGCATAAATCGCCGTGACGATC
AGCGGTCCAATGATCGAAGTTAGGCTGGTAAGAGCCGCGAGCGATCCTTGAAGCTGTCCCTGATGGTCGT
CATCTACCTGCCTGGACAGCATGGCCTGCAACGCGGGCATCCCGATGCCGCCGGAAGCGAGAAGAATCAT
AATGGGGAAGGCCATCCAGCCTCGCGTCGCGAACGCCAGCAAGACGTAGCCCAGCGCGTCGGCCGCCATG
CCGGCGATAATGGCCTGCTTCTCGCCGAAACGTTTGGTGGCGGGACCAGTGACGAAGGCTTGAGCGAGGG
CGTGCAAGATTCCGAATACCGCAAGCGACAGGCCGATCATCGTCGCGCTCCAGCGAAAGCGGTCCTCGCC
GAAAATGACCCAGAGCGCTGCCGGCACCTGTCCTACGAGTTGCATGATAAAGAAGACAGTCATAAGTGCG
GCGACGATAGTCATGCCCCGCGCCCACCGGAAGGAGCTGACTGGGTTGAAGGCTCTCAAGGGCATCGGTC
GACGCTCTCCCTTATGCGACTCCTGCATTAGGAAGCAGCCCAGTAGTAGGTTGAGGCCGTTGAGCACCGC
CGCCGCAAGGAATGGTGCATGCAAGGAGATGGCGCCCAACAGTCCCCCGGCCACGGGGCCTGCCACCATA
CCCACGCCGAAACAAGCGCTCATGAGCCCGAAGTGGCGAGCCCGATCTTCCCCATCGGTGATGTCGGCGA
TATAGGCGCCAGCAACCGCACCTGTGGCGCCGGTGATGCCGGCCACGATGCGTCCGGCGTAGAGGATCCA
CAGGACGGGTGTGGTCGCCATGATCGCGTAGTCGATAGTGGCTCCAAGTAGCGAAGCGAGCAGGACTGGG
CGGCGGCCAAAGCGGTCGGACAGTGCTCCGAGAACGGGTGCGCATAGAAATTGCATCAACGCATATAGCG
CTAGCAGCACGCCATAGTGACTGGCGATGCTGTCGGAATGGACGATATCCCGCAAGAGGCCCGGCAGTAC
CGGCATAACCAAGCCTATGCCTACAGCATCCAGGGTGACGGTGCCGAGGATGACGATGAGCGCATTGTTA
GATTTCATACACGGTGCCTGACTGCGTTAGCAATTTAACTGTGATAAACTACCGCATTAAAGCTTATCGA
TGATAAGCTGTCAAACATGAGAATTCTTGAAAATATTGCGCTGCCATTTTTGGGGTGAGGCCGTTCGCGG
CCGAGGGGCGCAGCCCCTGGGGGGATGGGAGCTCGGTGCCTTGATGTGGGCGCCGGCGGTCGAGTGGCGA
CGGCGCGGCTTGTCCGCGCCCTGGTAGATTGCCTGGCCGTAGGCCAGCCATTTTTGAGCGGCCAGCGGCC
GCGATAGGCCGACGCGAAGCGGCGGGGCGTAGGGAGCGCAGCGACCGAAGGGTAGGCGCTTTTTGCAGCT
CTTCGGCTGTGCGCTGGCCAGACAGTTATGCACAGGCCAGGCGGGTTTTAAGAGTTTTAATAAGTTTTAA
AGAGTTTTAGGCGGAAAAATCGCCTTTTTTCTCTTTTATATCAGTCACTTACATGTGTGACCGGTTCCCA
ATGTACGGCTTTGGGTTCCCAATGTACGGGTTCCGGTTCCCAATGTACGGCTTTGGGTTCCCAATGTACG
TGCTATCCACAGGAAAGAAGCTTTTTCGACCTTTTTCCCCTGCTAGGGCAATTTGCCCTAGCATCTGCTC
CGTACATTAGGAACCGGCGGATGCTTCGCCCTCGATCAGGTTGCGGTAGCGCATGACTAGGATCGGGCCA
GCCTGCCCCGCCTCCTCCTTCAAATCGTACTCCGGCAGGTCATTTGACCCGATCAGCTTGCGCACGGTGA
AACAGAACTTCTTGAACTCTCCGGCGCTGCCACTGCGTTCGTAGATCGTCTTGAACAACCATCTGGCTTC
TGCCTTGCCTGCGGCGCGGCGTGCCAGGCGGTAGAGAAAACGGCCGATGCCGGGATCGATCAAAAAGTAA
TCGGGGTGAACCGTCAGCACGTCCGGGTTCTTGCCTTCTGTGATCTCGCGGTACATCCAATCAGCTAGCT
CGATCTCGATGTACTCCGGCCGCCCGGTTTCGCTCTTTACGATCTTGTAGCGGCTAATCAAGGCTTCACC
CTCGGATACCGTCACCAGGCGGCCGTTCTTGGCCTTCTTCGTACGCTGCATGGCAACGTGCGTGGTGTTT
AACCGAATGCAGGTTTCTACCAGGTCGTCTTTCTGCTTTCCGCCATCGGCTCGCCGGCAGAACTTGAGTA
CGTCCGCAACGTGTGGACGGAACACGCGGCCGGGCTTGTCTCCCTTCCCTTCCCGGTATCGGTTCATGGA
TTCGGTTAGATGGGAAACCGCCATCAGTACCAGGTCGTAATCCCACACACTGGCCATGCCGGCCGGCCCT
GCGGAAACCTCTACGTGCCCGTCTGGAAGCTCGTAGCGGATCACCTCGCCAGCTCGTCGGTCACGCTTCG
ACAGACGGAAAACGGCCACGTCCATGATGCTGCGACTATCGCGGGTGCCCACGTCATAGAGCATCGGAAC
GAAAAAATCTGGTTGCTCGTCGCCCTTGGGCGGCTTCCTAATCGACGACGCACCGGCTGCCGGCGGTTGC
CGGGATTCTTTGCGGATTCGATCAGCGGCCGCTTGCCACGATTCACCGGGGCGTGCTTCTGCCTCGATGC
GTTGCCGCTGGGCGGCCTGCGCGGCCTTCAACTTCTCCACCAGGTCATCACCCAGCGCCGCGCCGATTTG
TACCGGGCCGGATGGTTTGCGACCGCTCACGCCGATTCCTCGGGCTTGGGGGTTCCAGTGCCATTGCAGG
GCCGGCAGACAACCCAGCCGCTTACGCCTGGCCAACCGCCCGTTCCTCCACACATGGGGCATTCCACGGC
GTCGGTGCCTGGTTGTTCTTGATTTTCCATGCCGCCTCCTTTAGCCGCTAAAATTCATCTACTCATTTAT
TCATTTGCTCATTTACTCTGGTAGCTGCGCGATGTATTCAGATAGCAGCTCGGTAATGGTCTTGCCTTGG
CGTACCGCGTACATCTTCAGCTTGGTGTGATCCTCCGCCGGCAACTGAAAGTTGACCCGCTTCATGGCTG
GCGTGTCTGCCAGGCTGGCCAACGTTGCAGCCTTGCTGCTGCGTGCGCTCGGACGGCCGGCACTTAGCGT
GTTTGTGCTTTTGCTCATTTTCTCTTTACCTCATTAACTCAAATGAGTTTTGATTTAATTTCAGCGGCCA
GCGCCTGGACCTCGCGGGCAGCGTCGCCCTCGGGTTCTGATTCAAGAACGGTTGTGCCGGCGGCGGCAGT
GCCTGGGTAGCTCACGCGCTGCGTGATACGGGACTCAAGAATGGGCAGCTCGTACCCGGCCAGCGCCTCG
GCAACCTCACCGCCGATGCGCGTGCCTTTGATCGCCCGCGACACGACAAAGGCCGCTTGTAGCCTTCCAT
CCGTGACCTCAATGCGCTGCTTAACCAGCTCCACCAGGTCGGCGGTGGCCCATATGTCGTAAGGGCTTGG
CTGCACCGGAATCAGCACGAAGTCGGCTGCCTTGATCGCGGACACAGCCAAGTCCGCCGCCTGGGGCGCT
CCGTCGATCACTACGAAGTCGCGCCGGCCGATGGCCTTCACGTCGCGGTCAATCGTCGGGCGGTCGATGC
CGACAACGGTTAGCGGTTGATCTTCCCGCACGGCCGCCCAATCGCGGGCACTGCCCTGGGGATCGGAATC
GACTAACAGAACATCGGCCCCGGCGAGTTGCAGGGCGCGGGCTAGATGGGTTGCGATGGTCGTCTTGCCT
GACCCGCCTTTCTGGTTAAGTACAGCGATAACCTTCATGCGTTCCCCTTGCGTATTTGTTTATTTACTCA
TCGCATCATATACGCAGCGACCGCATGACGCAAGCTGTTTTACTCAAATACACATCACCTTTTTAGACGG
CGGCGCTCGGTTTCTTCAGCGGCCAAGCTGGCCGGCCAGGCCGCCAGCTTGGCATCAGACAAACCGGCCA
GGATTTCATGCAGCCGCACGGCTGATGGGCTGCCTGTATCGAGTGGTGATTTTGTGCCGAGCTGCCGGTC
GGGGAGCTGTTGGCTGGCTGGTGGCAGGATATATTGTGGTGTAAACAAATTGACGCTTAGACAACTTAAT
AACACATTGCGGACGTTTTTAATGTACTGGGGTGGATGCAGTGGGCCCCACTCTGTGGAAGACAATGCCC
CGCGGTCCGGAGTAACAGATAAAGCGAAGCTTGAAGGTGCATGTGACTCCGTCAAGATTACGAAACCGCC
AACTACCACGCAAATTGCAATTCTCAATTTCCTAGAAGGACTCTCCGAAAATGCATCCAATACCAAATAT
TACCCGTGTCATAGGCACCAAGTGACACCATACATGAACACGCGTCACAATATGACTGGAGAAGGGTTCC
ACACCTTATGCTATAAAACGCCCCACACCCCTCCTCCTTCCTTCGCAGTTCAATTCCAATATATTCCATT
CTCTCTGTGTATTTCCCTACCTCTCCCTTCAAGGTTAGTCGATTTCTTCTGTTTTTCTTCTTCGTTCTTT
CCATGAATTGTGTATGTTCTTTGATCAATACGATGTTGATTTGATTGTGTTTTGTTTGGTTTCATCGATC
TTCAATTTTCATAATCAGATTCAGCTTTTATTATCTTTACAACAACGTCCTTAATTTGATGATTCTTTAA
TCGTAGATTTGCTCTAATTAGAGCTTTTTCATGTCAGATCCCTTTACAACAAGCCTTAATTGTTGATTCA
TTAATCGTAGATTAGGGCTTTTTTCATTGATTACTTCAGATCCGTTAAACGTAACCATAGATCAGGGCTT
TTTCATGAATTACTTCAGATCCGTTAAACAACAGCCTTATTTTTTATACTTCTGTGGTTTTTCAAGAAAT
TGTTCAGATCCGTTGACAAAAAGCCTTATTCGTTGATTCTATATCGTTTTTCGAGAGATATTGCTCAGAT
CTGTTAGCAACTGCCTTGTTTGTTGATTCTATTGCCGTGGATTAGGGTTTTTTTTCACGAGATTGCTTCA
GATCCGTACTTAAGATTACGTAATGGATTTTGATTCTGATTTATCTGTGATTGTTGACTCGACAGCGGCC
GCACCCCCGGGGGCGCGCCCTTAACAAAAATGGCAAGGGACCCCCCAGTCGCGACCATGATTCCTCTGTT
AAACGCAAAGCAGATTCTCGGGCAGTTGGATGGGGGGAGTGTGGCGGTCCTGCCAGTAGTCGATAGTACT
AATCAATATCTGCTAGATAGAATAGGTGAGTTAAAAAGCGGAGACGCGTGCATAGCCGAATATCAACAAG
CGGGAAGAGGCTCACGAGGAAGGAAGTGGTTTAGCCCATTCGGGGCGAATCTGTATCTTTCTATGTTCTG
GCGTCTGAAGAGAGGCCCGGCAGCGATTGGATTAGGCCCGGTCATAGGCATCGTTATGGCTGAGGCTTTA
AGAAAGCTAGGTGCTGACAAAGTGCGAGTGAAGTGGCCAAATGACTTATACTTGCAAGACAGGAAGCTAG
CAGGGATTTTAGTCGAGCTAGCCGGTATCACAGGTGACGCTGCACAAATTGTTATAGGGGCCGGTATCAA
TGTGGCCATGCGTAGAGTGGAAGAAAGCGTCGTGAACCAAGGATGGATCACTCTACAGGAGGCTGGAATT
AATTTGGATCGAAACACCTTAGCTGCGATGCTAATTAGAGAACTGCGTGCGGCACTGGAGCTGTTCGAGC
AGGAAGGCTTGGCCCCCTACCTATCAAGGTGGGAAAAGCTGGATAACTTCATTAACCGTCCAGTGAAATT
GATTATTGGAGATAAGGAAATCTTTGGCATCTCACGAGGGATTGACAAGCAAGGGGCATTACTGCTTGAA
CAGGATGGGGTTATTAAGCCTTGGATGGGAGGGGAAATCTCCTTAAGGTCAGCGGAGAAGGCGTCCGGGA
AGCCAATCCCAAATCCCCTTCTCGGTCTTGACAGTACCGGAGGTGGTTCTGGTACCACAAGTTTGTACAA
AAAAGCTGAACGAGAAACGTAAAATGATATAAATATCAATATATTAAATTAGATTTTGCATAAAAAACAG
ACTACATAATACTGTAAAACACAACATATCCAGTCACTATGGCGGCCGCATTAGGCACCCCAGGCTTTAC
ACTTTATGCTTCCGGCTCGTATAATGTGTGGATTTTGAGTTAGGATCCGTCGAGATTTTCAGGAGCTAAG
GAAGCTAAAATGGAGAAAAAAATCACTGGATATACCACCGTTGATATATCCCAATGGCATCGTAAAGAAC
ATTTTGAGGCATTTCAGTCAGTTGCTCAATGTACCTATAACCAGACCGTTCAGCTGGATATTACGGCCTT
TTTAAAGACCGTAAAGAAAAATAAGCACAAGTTTTATCCGGCCTTTATTCACATTCTTGCCCGCCTGATG
AATGCTCATCCGGAATTCCGTATGGCAATGAAAGACGGTGAGCTGGTGATATGGGATAGTGTTCACCCTT
GTTACACCGTTTTCCATGAGCA
